>Addgene plasmid #157733 | pcDNA5-FRT-TO-eGFP | addgene full sequence | sequence record 308154 | Addgene NGS Result
CTACCAGCAGAACACCCCCATCGGCGACGGCCCCGTGCTGCTGCCCGACAACCACTACCTGAGCACCCAG
TCCGCCCTGAGCAAAGACCCCAACGAGAAGCGCGATCACATGGTCCTGCTGGAGTTCGTGACCGCCGCCG
GGATCACTCTCGGCATGGACGAGCTGTACAAGTAAAGCGGCCGCTCGAGTCTAGAGGGCCCGTTTAAACC
CGCTGATCAGCCTCGACTGTGCCTTCTAGTTGCCAGCCATCTGTTGTTTGCCCCTCCCCCGTGCCTTCCT
TGACCCTGGAAGGTGCCACTCCCACTGTCCTTTCCTAATAAAATGAGGAAATTGCATCGCATTGTCTGAG
TAGGTGTCATTCTATTCTGGGGGGTGGGGTGGGGCAGGACAGCAAGGGGGAGGATTGGGAAGACAATAGC
AGGCATGCTGGGGATGCGGTGGGCTCTATGGCTTCTGAGGCGGAAAGAACCAGCTGGGGCTCTAGGGGGT
ATCCCC
[124 nt withheld, positions 497-620]
C
[91 nt withheld, positions 622-712]
AGGGTGATGGTTCACGTACCTAGAAGTTCCTATTCCGAAGTTCCTATTCTCTAGAAAGTATAGGAACTTC
CTTGGCCAAAAAGCCTGAACTCACCGCGACGTCTGTCGAGAAGTTTCTGATCGAAAAGTTCGACAGCGTC
TCCGACCTGATGCAGCTCTCGGAGGGCGAAGAATCTCGTGCTTTCAGCTTCGATGTAGGAGGGCGTGGAT
ATGTCCTGCGGGTAAATAGCTGCGCCGATGGTTTCTACAAAGATCGTTATGTTTATCGGCACTTTGCATC
GGCCGCGCTCCCGATTCCGGAAGTGCTTGACATTGGGGAATTCAGCGAGAGCCTGACCTATTGCATCTCC
CGCCGTGCACAGGGTGTCACGTTGCAAGACCTGCCTGAAACCGAACTGCCCGCTGTTCTGCAGCCGGTCG
CGGAGGCCATGGATGCGATCGCTGCGGCCGATCTTAGCCAGACGAGCGGGTTCGGCCCATTCGGACCGCA
AGGAATCGGTCAATACACTACATGGCGTGATTTCATATGCGCGATTGCTGATCCCCATGTGTATCACTGG
CAAACTGTGATGGACGACACCGTCAGTGCGTCCGTCGCGCAGGCTCTCGATGAGCTGATGCTTTGGGCCG
AGGACTGCCCCGAAGTCCGGCACCTCGTGCACGCGGATTTCGGCTCCAACAATGTCCTGACGGACAATGG
CCGCATAACAGCGGTCATTGACTGGAGCGAGGCGATGTTCGGGGATTCCCAATACGAGGTCGCCAACATC
TTCTTCTGGAGGCCGTGGTTGGCTTGTATGGAGCAGCAGACGCGCTACTTCGAGCGGAGGCATCCGGAGC
TTGCAGGATCGCCGCGGCTCCGGGCGTATATGCTCCGCATTGGTCTTGACCAACTCTATCAGAGCTTGGT
TGACGGCAATTTCGATGATGCAGCTTGGGCGCAGGGTCGATGCGACGCAATCGTCCGATCCGGAGCCGGG
ACTGTCGGGCGTACACAAATCGCCCGCAGAAGCGCGGCCGTCTGGACCGATGGCTGTGTAGAAGTACTCG
CCGATAGTGGAAACCGACGCCCCAGCACTCGTCCGAGGGCAAAGGAATAGCACGTACTACGAGATTTCGA
TTCCACCGCCGCCTTCTATGAAAGGTTGGGCTTCGGAATCGTTTTCCGGGACGCCGGCTGGATGATCCTC
CAGCGCGGGGATCTCATGCTGGAGTTCTTCGCCCACCCCAACTTGTTTATTGCAGCTTATAATGGTTACA
AATAAAGCAATAGCATCACAAATTTCACAAATAAAGCATTTTTTTCACTGCATTCTAGTTGTGGTTTGTC
CAAACTCATCAATGTATCTTATCATGTCTGTATACCGTCGACCTCTAGCTAGAGCTTGGCGTAATCATGG
TCATAGCTGTTTCCTGTGTGAAATTGTTATCCGCTCACAATTCCACACAACATACGAGCCGGAAGCATAA
AGTGTAAAGCCTGGGGTGCCTAATGAGTGAGCTAACTCACATTAATTGCGTTGCGCTCACTGCCCGCTTT
CCAGTCGGGAAACCTGTCGTGCCAGCTGCATTAATGAATCGGCCAACGCGCGGGGAGAGGCGGTTTGCGT
ATTGGGCGCTCTTCCGCTTCCTCGCTCACTGACTCGCTGCGCTCGGTCGTTCGGCTGCGGCGAGCGGTAT
CAGCTCACTCAAAGGCGGTAATACGGTTATCCACAGAATCAGGGGATAACGCAGGAAAGAACATGTGAGC
AAAAGGCCAGCAAAAGGCCAGGAACCGTAAAAAGGCCGCGTTGCTGGCGTTTTTCCATAGGCTCCGCCCC
CCTGACGAGCATCACAAAAATCGACGCTCAAGTCAGAGGTGGCGAAACCCGACAGGACTATAAAGATACC
AGGCGTTTCCCCCTGGAAGCTCCCTCGTGCGCTCTCCTGTTCCGACCCTGCCGCTTACCGGATACCTGTC
CGCCTTTCTCCCTTCGGGAAGCGTGGCGCTTTCTCATAGCTCACGCTGTAGGTATCTCAGTTCGGTGTAG
GTCGTTCGCTCCAAGCTGGGCTGTGTGCACGAACCCCCCGTTCAGCCCGACCGCTGCGCCTTATCCGGTA
ACTATCGTCTTGAGTCCAACCCGGTAAGACACGACTTATCGCCACTGGCAGCAGCCACTGGTAACAGGAT
TAGCAGAGCGAGGTATGTAGGCGGTGCTACAGAGTTCTTGAAGTGGTGGCCTAACTACGGCTACACTAGA
AGAACAGTATTTGGTATCTGCGCTCTGCTGAAGCCAGTTACCTTCGGAAAAAGAGTTGGTAGCTCTTGAT
CCGGCAAACAAACCACCGCTGGTAGCGGTGGTTTTTTTGTTTGCAAGCAGCAGATTACGCGCAGAAAAAA
AGGATCTCAAGAAGATCCTTTGATCTTTTCTACGGGGTCTGACGCTCAGTGGAACGAAAACTCACGTTAA
GGGATTTTGGTCATGAGATTATCAAAAAGGATCTTCACCTAGATCCTTTTAAATTAAAAATGAAGTTTTA
AATCAATCTAAAGTATATATGAGTAAACTTGGTCTGACAGTTACCAATGCTTAATCAGTGAGGCACCTAT
CTCAGCGATCTGTCTATTTCGTTCATCCATAGTTGCCTGACTCCCCGTCGTGTAGATAACTACGATACGG
GAGGGCTTACCATCTGGCCCCAGTGCTGCAATGATACCGCGAGACCCACGCTCACCGGCTCCAGATTTAT
CAGCAATAAACCAGCCAGCCGGAAGGGCCGAGCGCAGAAGTGGTCCTGCAACTTTATCCGCCTCCATCCA
GTCTATTAATTGTTGCCGGGAAGCTAGAGTAAGTAGTTCGCCAGTTAATAGTTTGCGCAACGTTGTTGCC
ATTGCTACAGGCATCGTGGTGTCACGCTCGTCGTTTGGTATGGCTTCATTCAGCTCCGGTTCCCAACGAT
CAAGGCGAGTTACATGATCCCCCATGTTGTGCAAAAAAGCGGTTAGCTCCTTCGGTCCTCCGATCGTTGT
CAGAAGTAAGTTGGCCGCAGTGTTATCACTCATGGTTATGGCAGCACTGCATAATTCTCTTACTGTCATG
CCATCCGTAAGATGCTTTTCTGTGACTGGTGAGTACTCAACCAAGTCATTCTGAGAATAGTGTATGCGGC
GACCGAGTTGCTCTTGCCCGGCGTCAATACGGGATAATACCGCGCCACATAGCAGAACTTTAAAAGTGCT
CATCATTGGAAAACGTTCTTCGGGGCGAAAACTCTCAAGGATCTTACCGCTGTTGAGATCCAGTTCGATG
TAACCCACTCGTGCACCCAACTGATCTTCAGCATCTTTTACTTTCACCAGCGTTTCTGGGTGAGCAAAAA
CAGGAAGGCAAAATGCCGCAAAAAAGGGAATAAGGGCGACACGGAAATGTTGAATACTCATACTCTTCCT
TTTTCAATATTATTGAAGCATTTATCAGGGTTATTGTCTCATGAGCGGATACATATTTGAATGTATTTAG
AAAAATAAACAAATAGGGGTTCCGCGCACATTTCCCCGAAAAGTGCCACCTGACGTCGACGGATCGGGAG
ATCTCCCGATCCCCTATGGTGCACTCTCAGTACAATCTGCTCTGATGCCGCATAGTTAAGCCAGTATCTG
CTCCCTGCTTGTGTGTTGGAGGTCGCTGAGTAGTGCGCGAGCAAAATTTAAGCTACAACAAGGCAAGGCT
TGACCGACAATTGCATGAAGAATCTGCTTAGGGTTAGGCGTTTTGCGCTGCTTCGCGATGTACGGGCCAG
ATATACGCGTTGACATTGATTATTGACTAGTTATTAATAGTAATCAATTACGGGGTCATTAGTTCATAGC
CCATATATGGAGTTCCGCGTTACATAACTTACGGTAAATGGCCCGCCTGGCTGACCGCCCAACGACCCCC
GCCCATTGACGTCAATAATGACGTATGTTCCCATAGTAACGCCAATAGGGACTTTCCATTGACGTCAATG
GGTGGAGTATTTACGGTAAACTGCCCACTTGGCAGTACATCAAGTGTATCATATGCCAAGTACGCCCCCT
ATTGACGTCAATGACGGTAAATGGCCCGCCTGGCATTATGCCCAGTACATGACCTTATGGGACTTTCCTA
CTTGGCAGTACATCTACGTATTAGTCATCGCTATTACCATGGTGATGCGGTTTTGGCAGTACATCAATGG
GCGTGGATAGCGGTTTGACTCACGGGGATTTCCAAGTCTCCACCCCATTGACGTCAATGGGAGTTTGTTT
TGGCACCAAAATCAACGGGACTTTCCAAAATGTCGTAACAACTCCGCCCCATTGACGCAAATGGGCGGTA
GGCGTGTACGGTGGGAGGTCTATATAAGCAGAGCTCTCCCTATCAGTGATAGAGATCTCCCTATCAGTGA
TAGAGATCGTCGACGAGCTCGTTTAGTGAACCGTCAGATCGCCTGGAGACGCCATCCACGCTGTTTTGAC
CTCCATAGAAGACACCGGGACCGATCCAGCCTCCGGACTCTAGCGTTTAAACTTAAGCTTGGTACCGAGC
TCGGATCCACCGGCCGGTCGCCACCATGGTGAGCAAGGGCGAGGAGCTGTTCACCGGGGTGGTGCCCATC
CTGGTCGAGCTGGACGGCGACGTAAACGGCCACAAGTTCAGCGTGTCCGGCGAGGGCGAGGGCGATGCCA
CCTACGGCAAGCTGACCCTGAAGTTCATCTGCACCACCGGCAAGCTGCCCGTGCCCTGGCCCACCCTCGT
GACCACCCTGACCTACGGCGTGCAGTGCTTCAGCCGCTACCCCGACCACATGAAGCAGCACGACTTCTTC
AAGTCCGCCATGCCCGAAGGCTACGTCCAGGAGCGCACCATCTTCTTCAAGGACGACGGCAACTACAAGA
CCCGCGCCGAGGTGAAGTTCGAGGGCGACACCCTGGTGAACCGCATCGAGCTGAAGGGCATCGACTTCAA
GGAGGACGGCAACATCCTGGGGCACAAGCTGGAGTACAACTACAACAGCCACAACGTCTATATCATGGCC
GACAAGCAGAAGAACGGCATCAAGGTGAACTTCAAGATCCGCCACAACATCGAGGACGGCAGCGTGCAGC
TCGCCGACCA
Features (pLannotate 1.2.2; 21 found; start..end, strand, type, name):
    227..451     +  polyA_signal   bGH poly(A) signal: bovine growth hormone polyadenylation signal
    455..476     +  promoter       SV40 promoter (fragment): SV40 enhancer and early promoter
    497..730     +  rep_origin     f1 ori (fragment) (sequence partly withheld): f1 bacteriophage origin of replication; arrow indicates direction of (+) strand synthesis
    735..782     +  protein_bind   FRT: FLP-mediated recombination occurs in the 8-bp core sequence TCTAGAAA (Turan and Bode, 2011). FLP recombinase from the Saccharomyces cerevisiae 2μ plasmid
    790..1812    +  CDS            HygR: aminoglycoside phosphotransferase from E. coli; aph(4)-Ia; confers resistance to hygromycin
   1822..1947    +  CDS            ble (fragment): BLE_KLEPN - Experimental evidence at protein level: Swiss-Prot protein existence level 1. Binding protein with a strong affinity to the bleomycin family of antibiotics. Binds to CL990; an antimitotic-antibiotic compound. From Klebsiella pneumoniae.
   1942..2063    +  polyA_signal   SV40 poly(A) signal: SV40 polyadenylation signal
   2136..2152    -  protein_bind   lac operator: The lac repressor binds to the lac operator to inhibit transcription in E. coli. This inhibition can be relieved by adding lactose or isopropyl-β-D-thiogalactopyranoside (IPTG). lac repressor encoded by lacI
   2160..2190    -  promoter       lac promoter: promoter for the E. coli lac operon
   2205..2226    -  protein_bind   CAP binding site: CAP binding activates transcription in the presence of cAMP. E. coli catabolite activator protein
   2239..2331    -  CDS            lacI (fragment): lac repressor; lacI; The lac repressor binds to the lac operator to inhibit transcription in E. coli. This inhibition can be relieved by adding lactose or isopropyl-β-D-thiogalactopyranoside (IPTG).
   2514..3102    -  rep_origin     ori: high-copy-number ColE1/pMB1/pBR322/pUC origin of replication
   3273..4133    -  CDS            AmpR: β-lactamase; bla; confers resistance to ampicillin, carbenicillin, and related antibiotics
   4134..4238    -  promoter       AmpR promoter: bla
   4297..4349    -  misc_feature   bom (fragment): basis of mobility region from pBR322
   4504..4883    +  enhancer       CMV enhancer: human cytomegalovirus immediate early enhancer
   4884..5087    +  promoter       CMV promoter: human cytomegalovirus (CMV) immediate early promoter
   5089..5108    +  promoter       PLtetO-1 promoter (fragment): modified phage lambda PL promoter with tet operator sites (Lutz and Bujard, 1997)
   5110..5129    +  promoter       PLtetO-1 promoter (fragment): modified phage lambda PL promoter with tet operator sites (Lutz and Bujard, 1997)
   5137..5170    +  promoter       TRE3GV promoter (fragment): 3rd-generation Tet-responsive promoter that can be activated by binding of Tet-On® 3G, optimized for retroviral and lentiviral vectors
   5288..175     +  CDS            EGFP (across the origin): the original enhanced GFP (Yang et al., 1996) mammalian codon-optimized
