[The description below was written by a language model from this plasmid's Addgene catalogue record and pLannotate feature annotations shown in this document.]
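Description:
pcDNA5-FRT-TO-eGFP is a mammalian expression plasmid built on the commercial pcDNA5-FRT-TO backbone and designed for tetracycline-inducible expression of untagged enhanced GFP. The sequenced record is 5,832 nt. In bacteria it is maintained as a high-copy plasmid through a ColE1/pUC-type origin and selected with ampicillin via the β-lactamase gene and its own promoter. Small remnants of an f1 origin, lac regulatory elements, a lacI fragment and a pBR322 bom fragment are also annotated; these appear to be backbone carry-over rather than functional parts of the design.

The expression cassette consists of the human CMV immediate-early enhancer and promoter followed directly by two short matches annotated as tet-operator-containing promoter fragments. These correspond to tandem tet operator sites placed downstream of the CMV promoter, so transcription is blocked in cells that express the Tet repressor and is released when tetracycline or doxycycline is added. The mammalian codon-optimised EGFP coding sequence follows (spanning the numbering origin of the circular record) and is terminated by the bovine growth hormone polyadenylation signal.

Downstream lies an FRT site placed immediately ahead of a hygromycin resistance coding sequence with an SV40 poly(A) signal; only a very short SV40 promoter fragment is annotated upstream. This arrangement is characteristic of FLP-mediated integration systems, in which recombination into a genomic FRT site in a suitable host line is expected to supply the elements needed to express HygR, allowing hygromycin selection of single-copy, isogenic integrants.

The associated work describes integrative vectors for regulated expression of SARS-CoV-2 proteins. An untagged eGFP construct would plausibly serve there as a control or induction reporter, although the record does not say so explicitly. The cloning sites used for the insert are not recorded.
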