Addgene plasmid #157733: pcDNA5-FRT-TO-eGFP
Purpose: mammalian expression of untagged eGFP under control of a tetracycline-inducible promoter
Depositing lab: David Tollervey. Depositing organization: University of Edinburgh. Publication: Integrative vectors for regulated expression of SARS-CoV-2 proteins implicated in RNA metabolism. Bresson S, Robertson N, Sani E, Turowski TW, Shchepachev V, Kompauerova M, Spanos C, Helwak A, Tollervey D. Wellcome Open Res. 2020 Nov 3;5:261. doi: 10.12688/wellcomeopenres.16322.1. eCollection 2020. PubMed 33313418.
Backbone
  Vector backbone: pcDNA5-FRT-TO
  Backbone manufacturer: Thermo Fisher
  Vector type: Mammalian Expression
  Selectable markers: Hygromycin
Growth in bacteria
  Bacterial resistance: Ampicillin, 100 μg/mL
  Growth temperature: 37°C
  Growth strain: DH5alpha
  Copy number: High Copy
Gene/Insert
  Gene/Insert name: eGFP
  Species: Synthetic
  Cloning method: Restriction Enzyme; 5′ cloning site Unknown (unknown if destroyed); 3′ cloning site Unknown (unknown if destroyed)
Resource information
  A portion of this plasmid was derived from a plasmid made by: IDT
Terms and licenses: Academic/Nonprofit Terms; Industry Terms: Not Available to Industry
How to cite: pcDNA5-FRT-TO-eGFP was a gift from David Tollervey (Addgene plasmid # 157733 ; http://n2t.net/addgene:157733 ; RRID:Addgene_157733)
